>Addgene plasmid #57219 | PS-CFP2-CENPB-N-22 | addgene full sequence | sequence record 218689 | Addgene NGS Result
TTCTTTCCTGCGTTATCCCCTGATTCTGTGGATAACCGTATTACCGCCATGCATTAGTTATTAATAGTAA
TCAATTACGGGGTCATTAGTTCATAGCCCATATATGGAGTTCCGCGTTACATAACTTACGGTAAATGGCC
CGCCTGGCTGACCGCCCAACGACCCCCGCCCATTGACGTCAATAATGACGTATGTTCCCATAGTAACGCC
AATAGGGACTTTCCATTGACGTCAATGGGTGGAGTATTTACGGTAAACTGCCCACTTGGCAGTACATCAA
GTGTATCATATGCCAAGTACGCCCCCTATTGACGTCAATGACGGTAAATGGCCCGCCTGGCATTATGCCC
AGTACATGACCTTATGGGACTTTCCTACTTGGCAGTACATCTACGTATTAGTCATCGCTATTACCATGGT
GATGCGGTTTTGGCAGTACATCAATGGGCGTGGATAGCGGTTTGACTCACGGGGATTTCCAAGTCTCCAC
CCCATTGACGTCAATGGGAGTTTGTTTTGGCACCAAAATCAACGGGACTTTCCAAAATGTCGTAACAACT
CCGCCCCATTGACGCAAATGGGCGGTAGGCGTGTACGGTGGGAGGTCTATATAAGCAGAGCTGGTTTAGT
GAACCGTCAGATCCGCTAGCCACCATGGGCCCCAAGCGGCGGCAGCTGACGTTCCGGGAGAAGTCGCGGA
TCATCCAGGAGGTGGAGGAGAACCCGGACCTACGCAAGGGCGAGATCGCGCGGCGCTTCAACATCCCGCC
GTCCACGCTGAGCACGATCCTGAAGAACAAGCGCGCCATCCTGGCGTCGGAGCGCAAGTACGGGGTGGCC
TCCACCTGCCGCAAGACCAACAAGCTGTCTCCCTACGACAAGCTCGAGGGCTTGCTCATCGCCTGGTTCC
AGCAGATCCGCGCCGCCGGCCTGCCGGTCAAGGGCATCATCCTCAAGGAGAAGGCGCTGCGCATAGCCGA
GGAGCTGGGCATGGACGACTTCACCGCCTCCAACGGCTGGCTGGACCGCTTCCGCCGGCGCCACGGCGTG
GTGTCCTGCAGCGGCGTGGCCCGCGCCCGCGCGCGAAACGCTGCCCCCCGCACCCCGGCGGCGCCTGCCA
GTCCGGCCGCGGTGCCCTCGGAGGGCAGTGGCGGGAGCACTCTCGAGCTCAAGCTTCGAATTCTGCAGTC
GACGGTACCGCGGGCCCGGGATCCACCGGTCGCCACCATGAGCAAGGGCGCCGAGCTGTTCACCGGCATC
GTGCCCATCCTGATCGAGCTGAATGGCGATGTGAATGGCCACAAGTTCAGCGTGAGCGGCGAGGGCGAGG
GCGATGCCACCTACGGCAAGCTGACCCTGAAGTTCATCTGCACCACCGGCAAGCTGCCTGTGCCCTGGCC
CACCCTGGTGGCCACCCTGAGCTACGGCGTGCAGTGCTTCTCACGCTACCCCGATCACATGAAGCAGCAC
GACTTCTTCAAGAGCGCCATGCCTGAGGGCTACATCCAGGAGCGCACCATCTTCTTCGAGGATGACGGCA
ACTACAAGACGCGCGCCGAGGTGAAGTTCGAGGGCGATACCCTGGTGAGTCGCATCGAGCTGACCGGCAC
TGATTTCAAGGAGGATGGCAACATCCTGGGCAATAAGATGGAGTACAACTACAACGCCACCAATGTGTAC
ATCGTGGCCGACAAGGCCAGGAATGGCATCAAGGTGAACTTCAAGGTCCGCCACAACATCAAGGATGGCA
GCGTGCAGCTGGCCGACCACTACCAGCAGAATACCCCCATCGGCGATGGCCCTGTGCTGCTGCCCGATAA
CCACTACCTGTCCACCCAGAGCGCCCTGTCCAAGGACCCCAACGAGAAGCGCGATCACATGATCTACCTC
GAGTTCGTGACCGCCGCCGCCATCACCCACGGCATGGATGAGCTGTACAAGTAAAGCGGCCGCGACTCTA
GATCATAATCAGCCATACCACATTTGTAGAGGTTTTACTTGCTTTAAAAAACCTCCCACACCTCCCCCTG
AACCTGAAACATAAAATGAATGCAATTGTTGTTGTTAACTTGTTTATTGCAGCTTATAATGGTTACAAAT
AAAGCAATAGCATCACAAATTTCACAAATAAAGCATTTTTTTCACTGCATTCTAGTTGTGGTTTGTCCAA
ACTCATCAATGTATCTTAAGGCGTAAATTGTAAGCGTTAATATTTTGTTAAAATTCGCGTTAAATTTTTG
TTAAATCAGCTCATTTTTTAACCAATAGGCCGAAATCGGCAAAATCCCTTATAAATCAAAAGAATAGACC
GAGATAGGGT
[37 nt withheld, positions 2321-2357]
AAAGAACGTGGACTCCAACGTCAAAGG
[49 nt withheld, positions 2385-2433]
T
[91 nt withheld, positions 2435-2525]
G
[124 nt withheld, positions 2527-2650]
CAGGTGGCACTTTTCGGGGAAATGTGCGCGGAACCCCTATTTGTTTATTTTTCTAAATACATTCAAATAT
GTATCCGCTCATGAGACAATAACCCTGATAAATGCTTCAATAATATTGAAAAAGGAAGAGTCCTGAGGCG
GAAAGAACCAGCTGTGGAATGTGTGTCAGTTAGGGTGTGGAAAGTCCCCAGGCTCCCCAGCAGGCAGAAG
TATGCAAAGCATGCATCTCAATTAGTCAGCAACCAGGTGTGGAAAGTCCCCAGGCTCCCCAGCAGGCAGA
AGTATGCAAAGCATGCATCTCAATTAGTCAGCAACCATAGTCCCGCCCCTAACTCCGCCCATCCCGCCCC
TAACTCCGCCCAGTTCCGCCCATTCTCCGCCCCATGGCTGACTAATTTTTTTTATTTATGCAGAGGCCGA
GGCCGCCTCGGCCTCTGAGCTATTCCAGAAGTAGTGAGGAGGCTTTTTTGGAGGCCTAGGCTTTTGCAAA
GATCGATCAAGAGACAGGATGAGGATCGTTTCGCATGATTGAACAAGATGGATTGCACGCAGGTTCTCCG
GCCGCTTGGGTGGAGAGGCTATTCGGCTATGACTGGGCACAACAGACAATCGGCTGCTCTGATGCCGCCG
TGTTCCGGCTGTCAGCGCAGGGGCGCCCGGTTCTTTTTGTCAAGACCGACCTGTCCGGTGCCCTGAATGA
ACTGCAAGACGAGGCAGCGCGGCTATCGTGGCTGGCCACGACGGGCGTTCCTTGCGCAGCTGTGCTCGAC
GTTGTCACTGAAGCGGGAAGGGACTGGCTGCTATTGGGCGAAGTGCCGGGGCAGGATCTCCTGTCATCTC
ACCTTGCTCCTGCCGAGAAAGTATCCATCATGGCTGATGCAATGCGGCGGCTGCATACGCTTGATCCGGC
TACCTGCCCATTCGACCACCAAGCGAAACATCGCATCGAGCGAGCACGTACTCGGATGGAAGCCGGTCTT
GTCGATCAGGATGATCTGGACGAAGAGCATCAGGGGCTCGCGCCAGCCGAACTGTTCGCCAGGCTCAAGG
CGAGCATGCCCGACGGCGAGGATCTCGTCGTGACCCATGGCGATGCCTGCTTGCCGAATATCATGGTGGA
AAATGGCCGCTTTTCTGGATTCATCGACTGTGGCCGGCTGGGTGTGGCGGACCGCTATCAGGACATAGCG
TTGGCTACCCGTGATATTGCTGAAGAGCTTGGCGGCGAATGGGCTGACCGCTTCCTCGTGCTTTACGGTA
TCGCCGCTCCCGATTCGCAGCGCATCGCCTTCTATCGCCTTCTTGACGAGTTCTTCTGAGCGGGACTCTG
GGGTTCGAAATGACCGACCAAGCGACGCCCAACCTGCCATCACGAGATTTCGATTCCACCGCCGCCTTCT
ATGAAAGGTTGGGCTTCGGAATCGTTTTCCGGGACGCCGGCTGGATGATCCTCCAGCGCGGGGATCTCAT
GCTGGAGTTCTTCGCCCACCCTAGGGGGAGGCTAACTGAAACACGGAAGGAGACAATACCGGAAGGAACC
CGCGCTATGACGGCAATAAAAAGACAGAATAAAACGCACGGTGTTGGGTCGTTTGTTCATAAACGCGGGG
TTCGGTCCCAGGGCTGGCACTCTGTCGATACCCCACCGAGACCCCATTGGGGCCAATACGCCCGCGTTTC
TTCCTTTTCCCCACCCCACCCCCCAAGTTCGGGTGAAGGCCCAGGGCTCGCAGCCAACGTCGGGGCGGCA
GGCCCTGCCATAGCCTCAGGTTACTCATATATACTTTAGATTGATTTAAAACTTCATTTTTAATTTAAAA
GGATCTAGGTGAAGATCCTTTTTGATAATCTCATGACCAAAATCCCTTAACGTGAGTTTTCGTTCCACTG
AGCGTCAGACCCCGTAGAAAAGATCAAAGGATCTTCTTGAGATCCTTTTTTTCTGCGCGTAATCTGCTGC
TTGCAAACAAAAAAACCACCGCTACCAGCGGTGGTTTGTTTGCCGGATCAAGAGCTACCAACTCTTTTTC
CGAAGGTAACTGGCTTCAGCAGAGCGCAGATACCAAATACTGTTCTTCTAGTGTAGCCGTAGTTAGGCCA
CCACTTCAAGAACTCTGTAGCACCGCCTACATACCTCGCTCTGCTAATCCTGTTACCAGTGGCTGCTGCC
AGTGGCGATAAGTCGTGTCTTACCGGGTTGGACTCAAGACGATAGTTACCGGATAAGGCGCAGCGGTCGG
GCTGAACGGGGGGTTCGTGCACACAGCCCAGCTTGGAGCGAACGACCTACACCGAACTGAGATACCTACA
GCGTGAGCTATGAGAAAGCGCCACGCTTCCCGAAGGGAGAAAGGCGGACAGGTATCCGGTAAGCGGCAGG
GTCGGAACAGGAGAGCGCACGAGGGAGCTTCCAGGGGGAAACGCCTGGTATCTTTATAGTCCTGTCGGGT
TTCGCCACCTCTGACTTGAGCGTCGATTTTTGTGATGCTCGTCAGGGGGGCGGAGCCTATGGAAAAACGC
CAGCAACGCGGCCTTTTTACGGTTCCTGGCCTTTTGCTGGCCTTTTGCTCACATG
Features (pLannotate 1.2.2; 16 found; start..end, strand, type, name):
      1..47      +  rep_origin     RSF ori (fragment): Plasmids containing the RSF 1030 origin of replication can be propagated in E. coli cells that contain additional plasmids with compatible origins.
    115..418     +  enhancer       CMV enhancer: human cytomegalovirus immediate early enhancer
    419..622     +  promoter       CMV promoter: human cytomegalovirus (CMV) immediate early promoter
    655..1161    +  CDS            CENPB (fragment): CENPB_HUMAN - Experimental evidence at protein level: Swiss-Prot protein existence level 1. Interacts with centromeric heterochromatin in chromosomes and binds to a specific 17 bp subset of alphoid satellite DNA, called the CENP-B box (PubMed:11726497). May organize arrays of centromere satellite DNA into a higher-order structure which then directs centromere formation and kinetochore assembly in mammalian chromosomes (Probable). From Homo sapiens (Human).
   1162..1214    +  misc_feature   MCS: multiple cloning site
   1228..1944    +  CDS            PS-CFP2: photoswitchable cyan-to-green fluorescent protein mammalian codon-optimized
   1961..2044    +  CDS            large T antigen (fragment): large T antigen from SV40 (simian virus 40)
   2067..2188    +  polyA_signal   SV40 poly(A) signal: SV40 polyadenylation signal
   2222..2650    -  rep_origin     f1 ori (sequence partly withheld): f1 bacteriophage origin of replication; arrow indicates direction of (+) strand synthesis
   2677..2781    +  promoter       AmpR promoter: bla
   2783..3140    +  promoter       SV40 promoter: SV40 enhancer and early promoter
   3175..3969    +  CDS            NeoR/KanR: aminoglycoside phosphotransferase from Tn5; aph(3')-II (or nptII); confers resistance to neomycin, kanamycin, and G418 (Geneticin®)
   3990..4142    +  CDS            ble (fragment): BLE_KLEPN - Experimental evidence at protein level: Swiss-Prot protein existence level 1. Binding protein with a strong affinity to the bleomycin family of antibiotics. Binds to CL990; an antimitotic-antibiotic compound. From Klebsiella pneumoniae.
   4201..4248    +  polyA_signal   HSV TK poly(A) signal: herpes simplex virus thymidine kinase polyadenylation signal (Cole and Stacy, 1985)
   4339..4355    -  polyA_signal   bGH poly(A) signal (fragment): bovine growth hormone polyadenylation signal
   4577..5165    +  rep_origin     ori: high-copy-number ColE1/pMB1/pBR322/pUC origin of replication
