[The description below was written by a language model from this plasmid's Addgene catalogue record and pLannotate feature annotations shown in this document.]
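Description:
PS-CFP2-CENPB-N-22 is a mammalian expression plasmid built on the PS-CFP2-N1 backbone, an N1-style fluorescent protein fusion vector; the sequenced record is 5,225 nt. It is propagated in E. coli from a high-copy ColE1/pUC-type origin and selected with kanamycin. A single NeoR/KanR (Tn5 aminoglycoside phosphotransferase) gene serves both hosts: a bacterial bla-type promoter drives it in E. coli, and the adjacent SV40 enhancer/early promoter drives it in mammalian cells, where it permits G418 selection of stable lines, with the HSV TK polyadenylation signal downstream. An f1 origin is also present. The automated annotation additionally reports short fragment matches (RSF ori, ble, bGH poly(A), SV40 large T antigen), which appear to be partial hits within backbone sequence rather than functional elements.

The payload is a fusion driven by the human CMV immediate early enhancer and promoter. Amino acids 1–169 of human CENPB, the DNA-binding domain that recognises the CENP-B box in alphoid satellite DNA, are placed upstream of residual multiple cloning site sequence acting as a linker, followed by mammalian codon-optimised PS-CFP2 at the C terminus of the fusion and an SV40 polyadenylation signal. PS-CFP2 is a photoswitchable protein that converts from cyan to green emission; the record lists excitation/emission of 400/468 nm and 490/511 nm for the two states. Because the CENPB domain targets the fusion to the nucleus and centromeres, the construct serves as a centromere localisation marker for live-cell imaging. Photoswitching also allows selected centromere-bound populations to be highlighted and followed over time.
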