Addgene plasmid #57219: PS-CFP2-CENPB-N-22
Purpose: Localization: Nucleus/Centromeres, Excitation: 400 / 490, Emission: 468 / 511
Depositing lab: Michael Davidson. Depositing organization: Florida State University, Tallahassee.
Backbone
  Vector backbone: PS-CFP2-N1
  Backbone size w/o insert (bp): 4750
  Vector type: Mammalian Expression
  Selectable markers: Neomycin (select with G418)
Growth in bacteria
  Bacterial resistance: Kanamycin, 50 μg/mL
  Growth temperature: 37°C
  Growth strain: DH5alpha
  Copy number: High Copy
Gene/Insert
  Gene/Insert name: CENPB (alt name: NM_001810.5)
  Species: H. sapiens (human)
  Mutation: aa 1-169 of CENPB (DNA Binding Domain)
  Entrez Gene: CENPB
  Promoter: CMV
  Tag / fusion protein: PS-CFP2 (C terminal on backbone)
  Cloning method: Unknown
  Sequencing primers: 5′ CMV-F; 3′ SV40pA-R
Terms and licenses: Academic/Nonprofit Terms; Industry Terms
Depositor comments: . Excitation = 400 / 490; Emission = 468 / 511
How to cite: PS-CFP2-CENPB-N-22 was a gift from Michael Davidson (Addgene plasmid # 57219 ; http://n2t.net/addgene:57219 ; RRID:Addgene_57219)
