>Addgene plasmid #57219 | PS-CFP2-CENPB-N-22 | depositor partial sequence | sequence record 88358 | insert sequence
AGCATGCTAGGTGACGTCAGATCCGCTAGCCACCATGGGCCCCAAGCGGCGGCAGCTGACGTTCCGGGAG
AAGTCGCGGATCATCCAGGAGGTGGAGGAGAACCCGGACCTACGCAAGGGCGAGATCGCGCGGCGCTTCA
ACATCCCGCCGTCCACGCTGAGCACGATCCTGAAGAACAAGCGCGCCATCCTGGCGTCGGAGCGCAAGTA
CGGGGTGGCCTCCACCTGCCGCAAGACCAACAAGCTGTCTCCCTACGACAAGCTCGAGGGCTTGCTCATC
GCCTGGTTCCAGCAGATCCGCGCCGCCGGCCTGCCGGTCAAGGGCATCATCCTCAAGGAGAAGGCGCTGC
GCATAGCCGAGGAGCTGGGCATGGACGACTTCACCGCCTCCAACGGCTGGCTGGACCGCTTCCGCCGGCG
CCACGGCGTGGTGTCCTGCAGCGGCGTGGCCCGCGCCCGCGCGCGAAACGCTGCCCCCCGCACCCCGGCG
GCGCCTGCCAGTCCGGCCGCGGTGCCCTCGGAGGGCAGTGGCGGGAGCACTCTCGAGCTCAAGCTTCGAA
TTCTGCAGTCGACGGTACCGCGGGCCCGGGATCCACCGGTCGCCACCATGAGCAAGGGCGCCGAGCTGTT
CACCGGCATCGTGCCCATCCTGATCGAGCTGAATGGCGATGTGAATGGCCACAAGTTCAGCGTGAGCGGC
GAGGGCGAGGGCGATGCCACCTACGGCAAGCTGACCCTGAAGTTCATCTGCACCACCGGCAAGCTGCCTG
TGCCCTGGCCCACCCTGGTGGCCACCCTGAGCTACGGCGTGCAGTGCTTCTCACGCTACCCCGATCACAT
GAAGCAGCACGACTTCTTCAAGAGCGCCATGCCTGAGGGCTACATCCAGGAGCGCACCATCTTCTTCGAG
GATGACGGCAACTACAAGACGCGCGCCGAGGTGAAGTTCGAGGGCGATACCCTGGTGAGTCGCATCGAGC
TGACCGGCACTGATTTCAAGGAGGATGGCAACATCCTGGGCAATAAGATGGAGTACAACTACAACGCCAC
CAATGTGTACATCGTGGCCGACAAGGCCAGGAATGGCATCAAGGTGAACTTCAAGGTCCGCCACAACATC
AAGGATGGCAGCGTGCAGCTGGCCGACCACTACCAGCAGAATACCCCCATCGGCGATGGCCCTGTGCTGC
TGCCCGATAACCACTACCTGTCCACCCAGAGCGCCCTGTCCAAGGACCCCAACGAGAAGCGCGATCACAT
GATCTACCTCGAGTTCGTGACCGCCGCCGCCATCACCCACGGCATGGATGAGCTGTACAAGTAAAGCGGC
CGCGACTCTAGATCATAATCAGCCATACCACATTGTAGAAAGTTTTGCCT
